>Addgene plasmid #225080 | pACYCDuet-1:ChrA-C63S | addgene full sequence | sequence record 449514 | Addgene NGS Result
GGGGAATTGTGAGCGGATAACAATTCCCCTGTAGAAATAATTTTGTTTAACTTTAATAAGGAGATATACC
ATGGGCAGCAGCCATCACCATCATCACCACAGCCAGATGAAGATTCCGGCTCTGGTGATGGCCAGCCTGC
TGGCGGTATCAGTGAGCGGGCAAACCACGAAACCGGTCAAAAAAGGCACGAAAAGTGTTAAAAAAGTGAA
AAAAATGGATAGCCCAAAAACCGTTAAAGCAGAACCCACCAAAGTCGTTAAACGTGACACGATCCTGAAA
CATGGCGGCGGTTCTCCGGCGTGCGGTATGGGGTGAAGCTTGCGGCCGCATAATGCTTAAGTCGAACAGA
AAGTAATCGTATTGTACACGGCCGCATAATCGAAATTAATACGACTCACTATAGGGGAATTGTGAGCGGA
TAACAATTCCCCATCTTAGTATATTAGTTAAGTATAAGAAGGAGATATACATATGGCAGATCTCAATTGG
ATATCGGCCGGCCACGCGATCGCTGACGTCGGTACCCTCGAGTCTGGTAAAGAAACCGCTGCTGCGAAAT
TTGAACGCCAGCACATGGACTCGTCTACTAGCGCAGCTTAATTAACCTAGGCTGCTGCCACCGCTGAGCA
ATAACTAGCATAACCCCTTGGGGCCTCTAAACGGGTCTTGAGGGGTTTTTTGCTGAAACCTCAGGCATTT
GAGAAGCACACGGTCACACTGCTTCCGGTAGTCAATAAACCGGTAAACCAGCAATAGACATAAGCGGCTA
TTTAACGACCCTGCCCTGAACCGACGACCGGGTCGAATTTGCTTTCGAATTTCTGCCATTCATCCGCTTA
TTATCACTTATTCAGGCGTAGCAACCAGGCGTTTAAGGGCACCAATAACTGCCTTAAAAAAATTACGCCC
CGCCCTGCCACTCATCGCAGTACTGTTGTAATTCATTAAGCATTCTGCCGACATGGAAGCCATCACAAAC
GGCATGATGAACCTGAATCGCCAGCGGCATCAGCACCTTGTCGCCTTGCGTATAATATTTGCCCATAGTG
AAAACGGGGGCGAAGAAGTTGTCCATATTGGCCACGTTTAAATCAAAACTGGTGAAACTCACCCAGGGAT
TGGCTGAGACGAAAAACATATTCTCAATAAACCCTTTAGGGAAATAGGCCAGGTTTTCACCGTAACACGC
CACATCTTGCGAATATATGTGTAGAAACTGCCGGAAATCGTCGTGGTATTCACTCCAGAGCGATGAAAAC
GTTTCAGTTTGCTCATGGAAAACGGTGTAACAAGGGTGAACACTATCCCATATCACCAGCTCACCGTCTT
TCATTGCCATACGGAACTCCGGATGAGCATTCATCAGGCGGGCAAGAATGTGAATAAAGGCCGGATAAAA
CTTGTGCTTATTTTTCTTTACGGTCTTTAAAAAGGCCGTAATATCCAGCTGAACGGTCTGGTTATAGGTA
CATTGAGCAACTGACTGAAATGCCTCAAAATGTTCTTTACGATGCCATTGGGATATATCAACGGTGGTAT
ATCCAGTGATTTTTTTCTCCATTTTAGCTTCCTTAGCTCCTGAAAATCTCGATAACTCAAAAAATACGCC
CGGTAGTGATCTTATTTCATTATGGTGAAAGTTGGAACCTCTTACGTGCCGATCAACGTCTCATTTTCGC
CAAAAGTTGGCCCAGGGCTTCCCGGTATCAACAGGGACACCAGGATTTATTTATTCTGCGAAGTGATCTT
CCGTCACAGGTATTTATTCGGCGCAAAGTGCGTCGGGTGATGCTGCCAACTTACTGATTTAGTGTATGAT
GGTGTTTTTGAGGTGCTCCAGTGGCTTCTGTTTCTATCAGCTGTCCCTCCTGTTCAGCTACTGACGGGGT
GGTGCGTAACGGCAAAAGCACCGCCGGACATCAGCGCTAGCGGAGTGTATACTGGCTTACTATGTTGGCA
CTGATGAGGGTGTCAGTGAAGTGCTTCATGTGGCAGGAGAAAAAAGGCTGCACCGGTGCGTCAGCAGAAT
ATGTGATACAGGATATATTCCGCTTCCTCGCTCACTGACTCGCTACGCTCGGTCGTTCGACTGCGGCGAG
CGGAAATGGCTTACGAACGGGGCGGAGATTTCCTGGAAGATGCCAGGAAGATACTTAACAGGGAAGTGAG
AGGGCCGCGGCAAAGCCGTTTTTCCATAGGCTCCGCCCCCCTGACAAGCATCACGAAATCTGACGCTCAA
ATCAGTGGTGGCGAAACCCGACAGGACTATAAAGATACCAGGCGTTTCCCCCTGGCGGCTCCCTCGTGCG
CTCTCCTGTTCCTGCCTTTCGGTTTACCGGTGTCATTCCGCTGTTATGGCCGCGTTTGTCTCATTCCACG
CCTGACACTCAGTTCCGGGTAGGCAGTTCGCTCCAAGCTGGACTGTATGCACGAACCCCCCGTTCAGTCC
GACCGCTGCGCCTTATCCGGTAACTATCGTCTTGAGTCCAACCCGGAAAGACATGCAAAAGCACCACTGG
CAGCAGCCACTGGTAATTGATTTAGAGGAGTTAGTCTTGAAGTCATGCGCCGGTTAAGGCTAAACTGAAA
GGACAAGTTTTGGTGACTGCGCTCCTCCAAGCCAGTTACCTCGGTTCAAAGAGTTGGTAGCTCAGAGAAC
CTTCGAAAAACCGCCCTGCAAGGCGGTTTTTTCGTTTTCAGAGCAAGAGATTACGCGCAGACCAAAACGA
TCTCAAGAAGATCATCTTATTAATCAGATAAAATATTTCTAGATTTCAGTGCAATTTATCTCTTCAAATG
TAGCACCTGAAGTCAGCCCCATACGATATAAGTTGTAATTCTCATGTTAGTCATGCCCCGCGCCCACCGG
AAGGAGCTGACTGGGTTGAAGGCTCTCAAGGGCATCGGTCGAGATCCCGGTGCCTAATGAGTGAGCTAAC
TTACATTAATTGCGTTGCGCTCACTGCCCGCTTTCCAGTCGGGAAACCTGTCGTGCCAGCTGCATTAATG
AATCGGCCAACGCGCGGGGAGAGGCGGTTTGCGTATTGGGCGCCAGGGTGGTTTTTCTTTTCACCAGTGA
GACGGGCAACAGCTGATTGCCCTTCACCGCCTGGCCCTGAGAGAGTTGCAGCAAGCGGTCCACGCTGGTT
TGCCCCAGCAGGCGAAAATCCTGTTTGATGGTGGTTAACGGCGGGATATAACATGAGCTGTCTTCGGTAT
CGTCGTATCCCACTACCGAGATGTCCGCACCAACGCGCAGCCCGGACTCGGTAATGGCGCGCATTGCGCC
CAGCGCCATCTGATCGTTGGCAACCAGCATCGCAGTGGGAACGATGCCCTCATTCAGCATTTGCATGGTT
TGTTGAAAACCGGACATGGCACTCCAGTCGCCTTCCCGTTCCGCTATCGGCTGAATTTGATTGCGAGTGA
GATATTTATGCCAGCCAGCCAGACGCAGACGCGCCGAGACAGAACTTAATGGGCCCGCTAACAGCGCGAT
TTGCTGGTGACCCAATGCGACCAGATGCTCCACGCCCAGTCGCGTACCGTCTTCATGGGAGAAAATAATA
CTGTTGATGGGTGTCTGGTCAGAGACATCAAGAAATAACGCCGGAACATTAGTGCAGGCAGCTTCCACAG
CAATGGCATCCTGGTCATCCAGCGGATAGTTAATGATCAGCCCACTGACGCGTTGCGCGAGAAGATTGTG
CACCGCCGCTTTACAGGCTTCGACGCCGCTTCGTTCTACCATCGACACCACCACGCTGGCACCCAGTTGA
TCGGCGCGAGATTTAATCGCCGCGACAATTTGCGACGGCGCGTGCAGGGCCAGACTGGAGGTGGCAACGC
CAATCAGCAACGACTGTTTGCCCGCCAGTTGTTGTGCCACGCGGTTGGGAATGTAATTCAGCTCCGCCAT
CGCCGCTTCCACTTTTTCCCGCGTTTTCGCAGAAACGTGGCTGGCCTGGTTCACCACGCGGGAAACGGTC
TGATAAGAGACACCGGCATACTCTGCGACATCGTATAACGTTACTGGTTTCACATTCACCACCCTGAATT
GACTCTCTTCCGGGCGCTATCATGCCATACCGCGAAAGGTTTTGCGCCATTCGATGGTGTCCGGGATCTC
GACGCTCTCCCTTATGCGACTCCTGCATTAGGAAATTAATACGACTCACTATA
Features (pLannotate 1.2.2; 18 found; start..end, strand, type, name):
      3..27      +  protein_bind   lac operator: The lac repressor binds to the lac operator to inhibit transcription in E. coli. This inhibition can be relieved by adding lactose or isopropyl-β-D-thiogalactopyranoside (IPTG). lac repressor encoded by lacI
     42..64      +  RBS            RBS: efficient ribosome binding site from bacteriophage T7 gene 10 (Olins and Rangwala, 1989)
    387..405     +  promoter       T7 promoter: promoter for bacteriophage T7 RNA polymerase
    406..430     +  protein_bind   lac operator: The lac repressor binds to the lac operator to inhibit transcription in E. coli. This inhibition can be relieved by adding lactose or isopropyl-β-D-thiogalactopyranoside (IPTG). lac repressor encoded by lacI
    539..580     +  CDS            S-Tag (fragment): affinity and epitope tag derived from pancreatic ribonuclease A
    610..627     +  CDS            SET1 (fragment): solubility-enhancement tag derived from T7 phage gene 10B
    635..682     +  terminator     T7 terminator: transcription terminator for bacteriophage T7 RNA polymerase
    906..1562    -  CDS            cat: CAT_ECOLX - Experimental evidence at protein level: Swiss-Prot protein existence level 1. This enzyme is an effector of chloramphenicol resistance in bacteria. From Escherichia coli. This protein is used as a marker in many commonly used cloning vectors, such as pACYC184.
   1563..1665    -  promoter       cat promoter: promoter of the E. coli cat gene encoding chloramphenicol acetyltransferase
   1786..1929    +  mobile_element IS1 (fragment): prokaryotic transposable element IS1
   2048..2103    -  rep_origin     RSF ori (fragment): Plasmids containing the RSF 1030 origin of replication can be propagated in E. coli cells that contain additional plasmids with compatible origins.
   2191..2736    -  rep_origin     p15A ori: Plasmids containing the medium-copy-number p15A origin of replication can be propagated in E. coli cells that contain a second plasmid with the ColE1 origin.
   2848..2912    -  CDS            TcR (fragment): tetracycline efflux protein; tet; confers resistance to tetracycline
   2927..2948    -  protein_bind   CAP binding site: CAP binding activates transcription in the presence of cAMP. E. coli catabolite activator protein
   2961..4043    -  CDS            lacI: lac repressor; lacI; The lac repressor binds to the lac operator to inhibit transcription in E. coli. This inhibition can be relieved by adding lactose or isopropyl-β-D-thiogalactopyranoside (IPTG).
   4044..4121    -  promoter       lacI promoter: lacI
   4129..4164    -  CDS            TcR (fragment): tetracycline efflux protein; tet; confers resistance to tetracycline
   4167..2       +  promoter       T7 promoter (across the origin): promoter for bacteriophage T7 RNA polymerase
