[The description below was written by a language model from this plasmid's Addgene catalogue record and pLannotate feature annotations shown in this document.]
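Description:
pACYCDuet-1:ChrA-C63S is a bacterial expression plasmid built on the pACYCDuet-1 backbone, a dual-cassette T7 vector designed for co-expression in E. coli. It replicates from the p15A origin and is selected with chloramphenicol through the cat gene and its native promoter. The catalogue entry lists the plasmid as high copy, although the feature annotation describes p15A as a medium-copy origin. p15A is compatible with ColE1-type plasmids, which is what allows Duet vectors to be combined with other expression plasmids in one cell. The backbone also carries lacI with its own promoter. Short annotated fragments of IS1, RSF ori and TcR appear to be backbone remnants or partial similarity hits rather than functional parts.

The 4,183-nt sequence contains two T7 promoter/lac operator units. The first spans the sequence origin and is followed by the T7 gene 10 ribosome binding site. The second lies further downstream, ahead of an S-Tag fragment and the T7 terminator. The insert is a 246-bp gene from Chryseobacterium sp. JM1 encoding the precursor peptide ChrA with a cysteine-to-serine substitution at position 63 and an N-terminal His6 tag for affinity purification. The feature table does not annotate the insert itself, but the unannotated gap between the first ribosome binding site and the second T7 promoter is consistent with placement in the first cloning site; the exact restriction sites used are not recorded. Transcription requires a host supplying T7 RNA polymerase and is held off by lac repressor until IPTG or lactose is added.

According to the record, the plasmid is used to produce the ChrA-C63S variant in E. coli, in the context of work on ribosomally synthesized and post-translationally modified peptide (RiPP) biosynthesis.
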