Addgene plasmid #225080: pACYCDuet-1:ChrA-C63S
Purpose: Expresses precursor peptide ChrA-C63S in E.coli
Depositing lab: Wilfred van der Donk. Depositing organization: University of Illinois at Urbana-Champaign. Publication: Macrocyclization and Backbone Rearrangement During RiPP Biosynthesis by a SAM-Dependent Domain-of-Unknown-Function 692. Ayikpoe RS, Zhu L, Chen JY, Ting CP, van der Donk WA. ACS Cent Sci. 2023 Apr 24;9(5):1008-1018. doi: 10.1021/acscentsci.3c00160. eCollection 2023 May 24. PubMed 37252350.
Backbone
  Vector backbone: pACYCDuet-1
  Vector type: Bacterial Expression
Growth in bacteria
  Bacterial resistance: Chloramphenicol, 25 μg/mL
  Growth temperature: 37°C
  Growth strain: DH5alpha
  Copy number: High Copy
Gene/Insert
  Gene/Insert name: ChrA-C63S
  Species: Chryseobacterium sp. JM1
  Insert size (bp): 246
  Mutation: C63S
  Promoter: T7
  Tag / fusion protein: His6 (N terminal on insert)
  Cloning method: Restriction Enzyme; 5′ cloning site Unknown (unknown if destroyed)
Terms and licenses: Academic/Nonprofit Terms; Industry Terms: Not Available to Industry
How to cite: pACYCDuet-1:ChrA-C63S was a gift from Wilfred van der Donk (Addgene plasmid # 225080 ; http://n2t.net/addgene:225080 ; RRID:Addgene_225080)
